>Addgene plasmid #180264 | pZR071_SFFV-dCas9-mCherry-KRAB | addgene full sequence | sequence record 354320 | Addgene NGS Result
TCACTCCCAAAGAAGACAAGATATCCTTGATCTGTGGATCTACCACACACAAGGCTACTTCCCTGATTAG
CAGAACTACACACCAGGGCCAGGGGTCAGATATCCACTGACCTTTGGATGGTGCTACAAGCTAGTACCAG
TTGAGCCAGATAAGGTAGAAGAGGCCAATAAAGGAGAGAACACCAGCTTGTTACACCCTGTGAGCCTGCA
TGGGATGGATGACCCGGAGAGAGAAGTGTTAGAGTGGAGGTTTGACAGCCGCCTAGCATTTCATCACGTG
GCCCGAGAGCTGCATCCGGAGTACTTCAAGAACTGCTGATATCGAGCTTGCTACAAGGGACTTTCCGCTG
GGGACTTTCCAGGGAGGCGTGGCCTGGGCGGGACTGGGGAGTGGCGAGCCCTCAGATCCTGCATATAAGC
AGCTGCTTTTTGCCTGTACTGGGTCTCTCTGGTTAGACCAGATCTGAGCCTGGGAGCTCTCTGGCTAACT
AGGGAACCCACTGCTTAAGCCTCAATAAAGCTTGCCTTGAGTGCTTCAAGTAGTGTGTGCCCGTCTGTTG
TGTGACTCTGGTAACTAGAGATCCCTCAGACCCTTTTAGTCAGTGTGGAAAATCTCTAGCAGTGGCGCCC
GAACAGGGACTTGAAAGCGAAAGGGAAACCAGAGGAGCTCTCTCGACGCAGGACTCGGCTTGCTGAAGCG
CGCACGGCAAGAGGCGAGGGGCGGCGACTGGTGAGTACGCCAAAAATTTTGACTAGCGGAGGCTAGAAGG
AGAGAGATGGGTGCGAGAGCGTCAGTATTAAGCGGGGGAGAATTAGATCGCGATGGGAAAAAATTCGGTT
AAGGCCAGGGGGAAAGAAAAAATATAAATTAAAACATATAGTATGGGCAAGCAGGGAGCTAGAACGATTC
GCAGTTAATCCTGGCCTGTTAGAAACATCAGAAGGCTGTAGACAAATACTGGGACAGCTACAACCATCCC
TTCAGACAGGATCAGAAGAACTTAGATCATTATATAATACAGTAGCAACCCTCTATTGTGTGCATCAAAG
GATAGAGATAAAAGACACCAAGGAAGCTTTAGACAAGATAGAGGAAGAGCAAAACAAAAGTAAGACCACC
GCACAGCAAGCGGCCGGCCGCTGATCTTCAGACCTGGAGGAGGAGATATGAGGGACAATTGGAGAAGTGA
ATTATATAAATATAAAGTAGTAAAAATTGAACCATTAGGAGTAGCACCCACCAAGGCAAAGAGAAGAGTG
GTGCAGAGAGAAAAAAGAGCAGTGGGAATAGGAGCTTTGTTCCTTGGGTTCTTGGGAGCAGCAGGAAGCA
CTATGGGCGCAGCGTCAATGACGCTGACGGTACAGGCCAGACAATTATTGTCTGGTATAGTGCAGCAGCA
GAACAATTTGCTGAGGGCTATTGAGGCGCAACAGCATCTGTTGCAACTCACAGTCTGGGGCATCAAGCAG
CTCCAGGCAAGAATCCTGGCTGTGGAAAGATACCTAAAGGATCAACAGCTCCTGGGGATTTGGGGTTGCT
CTGGAAAACTCATTTGCACCACTGCTGTGCCTTGGAATGCTAGTTGGAGTAATAAATCTCTGGAACAGAT
TTGGAATCACACGACCTGGATGGAGTGGGACAGAGAAATTAACAATTACACAAGCTTAATACACTCCTTA
ATTGAAGAATCGCAAAACCAGCAAGAAAAGAATGAACAAGAATTATTGGAATTAGATAAATGGGCAAGTT
TGTGGAATTGGTTTAACATAACAAATTGGCTGTGGTATATAAAATTATTCATAATGATAGTAGGAGGCTT
GGTAGGTTTAAGAATAGTTTTTGCTGTACTTTCTATAGTGAATAGAGTTAGGCAGGGATATTCACCATTA
TCGTTTCAGACCCACCTCCCAACCCCGAGGGGACCCGACAGGCCCGAAGGAATAGAAGAAGAAGGTGGAG
AGAGAGACAGAGACAGATCCATTCGATTAGTGAACGGATCTCGACGGTATCGCCAAATGGCAGTATTCAT
CCACAATTTTAAAAGAAAAGGGGGGATTGGGGGGTACAGTGCAGGGGAAAGAATAGTAGACATAATAGCA
ACAGACATACAAACTAAAGAATTACAAAAACAAATTACAAAAATTCAAAATTTTCGGGTTTATTACAGGG
ACAGCAGAGATCCAGTTTGGATCGATAAGCTTGATATCGAATTCCTGCAGCCCCGATAAAATAAAAGATT
TTATTTAGTCTCCAGAAAAAGGGGGGAATGAAAGACCCCACCTGTAGGTTTGGCAAGCTAGCTGCAGTAA
CGCCATTTTGCAAGGCATGGAAAAATACCAAACCAAGAATAGAGAAGTTCAGATCAAGGGCGGGTACATG
AAAATAGCTAACGTTGGGCCAAACAGGATATCTGCGGTGAGCAGTTTCGGCCCCGGCCCGGGGCCAAGAA
CAGATGGTCACCGCAGTTTCGGCCCCGGCCCGAGGCCAAGAACAGATGGTCCCCAGATATGGCCCAACCC
TCAGCAGTTTCTTAAGACCCATCAGATGTTTCCAGGCTCCCCCAAGGACCTGAAATGACCCTGCGCCTTA
TTTGAATTAACCAATCAGCCTGCTTCTCGCTTCTGTTCGCGCGCTTCTGCTTCCCGAGCTCTATAAAAGA
GCTCACAACCCCTCACTCGGCGCGCCAGTCCTCCGACAGACTGAGTCGCCCGGGGGGGATCTGGAGCTCT
CGAGAATTCTCACGCGTCTGCAGGATATCAAGCTTGCGGTACCGCGGGCCCGGCCACCATGGACAAGAAG
TACAGCATCGGCCTGGCCATCGGCACCAACTCTGTGGGCTGGGCCGTGATCACCGACGAGTACAAGGTGC
CCAGCAAGAAATTCAAGGTGCTGGGCAACACCGACCGGCACAGCATCAAGAAGAACCTGATCGGCGCCCT
GCTGTTCGACAGCGGAGAAACAGCCGAGGCCACCCGGCTGAAGAGAACCGCCAGAAGAAGATACACCAGA
CGGAAGAACCGGATCTGCTATCTGCAAGAGATCTTCAGCAACGAGATGGCCAAGGTGGACGACAGCTTCT
TCCACAGACTGGAAGAGTCCTTCCTGGTGGAAGAGGATAAGAAGCACGAGCGGCACCCCATCTTCGGCAA
CATCGTGGACGAGGTGGCCTACCACGAGAAGTACCCCACCATCTACCACCTGAGAAAGAAACTGGTGGAC
AGCACCGACAAGGCCGACCTGCGGCTGATCTATCTGGCCCTGGCCCACATGATCAAGTTCCGGGGCCACT
TCCTGATCGAGGGCGACCTGAACCCCGACAACAGCGACGTGGACAAGCTGTTCATCCAGCTGGTGCAGAC
CTACAACCAGCTGTTCGAGGAAAACCCCATCAACGCCAGCGGCGTGGACGCCAAGGCCATCCTGTCTGCC
AGACTGAGCAAGAGCAGACGGCTGGAAAATCTGATCGCCCAGCTGCCCGGCGAGAAGAAGAATGGCCTGT
TCGGCAACCTGATTGCCCTGAGCCTGGGCCTGACCCCCAACTTCAAGAGCAACTTCGACCTGGCCGAGGA
TGCCAAACTGCAGCTGAGCAAGGACACCTACGACGACGACCTGGACAACCTGCTGGCCCAGATCGGCGAC
CAGTACGCCGACCTGTTTCTGGCCGCCAAGAACCTGTCCGACGCCATCCTGCTGAGCGACATCCTGAGAG
TGAACACCGAGATCACCAAGGCCCCCCTGAGCGCCTCTATGATCAAGAGATACGACGAGCACCACCAGGA
CCTGACCCTGCTGAAAGCTCTCGTGCGGCAGCAGCTGCCTGAGAAGTACAAAGAGATTTTCTTCGACCAG
AGCAAGAACGGCTACGCCGGCTACATCGATGGCGGAGCCAGCCAGGAAGAGTTCTACAAGTTCATCAAGC
CCATCCTGGAAAAGATGGACGGCACCGAGGAACTGCTCGTGAAGCTGAACAGAGAGGACCTGCTGCGGAA
GCAGCGGACCTTCGACAACGGCAGCATCCCCCACCAGATCCACCTGGGAGAGCTGCACGCCATTCTGCGG
CGGCAGGAAGATTTTTACCCATTCCTGAAGGACAACCGGGAAAAGATCGAGAAGATCCTGACCTTCCGCA
TCCCCTACTACGTGGGCCCTCTGGCCAGGGGAAACAGCAGATTCGCCTGGATGACCAGAAAGAGCGAGGA
AACCATCACCCCCTGGAACTTCGAGGAAGTGGTGGACAAGGGCGCCAGCGCCCAGAGCTTCATCGAGCGG
ATGACCAACTTCGATAAGAACCTGCCCAACGAGAAGGTGCTGCCCAAGCACAGCCTGCTGTACGAGTACT
TCACCGTGTACAACGAGCTGACCAAAGTGAAATACGTGACCGAGGGAATGAGAAAGCCCGCCTTCCTGAG
CGGCGAGCAGAAAAAAGCCATCGTGGACCTGCTGTTCAAGACCAACCGGAAAGTGACCGTGAAGCAGCTG
AAAGAGGACTACTTCAAGAAAATCGAGTGCTTCGACTCCGTGGAAATCTCCGGCGTGGAAGATCGGTTCA
ACGCCTCCCTGGGCACATACCACGATCTGCTGAAAATTATCAAGGACAAGGACTTCCTGGACAATGAGGA
AAACGAGGACATTCTGGAAGATATCGTGCTGACCCTGACACTGTTTGAGGACAGAGAGATGATCGAGGAA
CGGCTGAAAACCTATGCCCACCTGTTCGACGACAAAGTGATGAAGCAGCTGAAGCGGCGGAGATACACCG
GCTGGGGCAGGCTGAGCCGGAAGCTGATCAACGGCATCCGGGACAAGCAGTCCGGCAAGACAATCCTGGA
TTTCCTGAAGTCCGACGGCTTCGCCAACAGAAACTTCATGCAGCTGATCCACGACGACAGCCTGACCTTT
AAAGAGGACATCCAGAAAGCCCAGGTGTCCGGCCAGGGCGATAGCCTGCACGAGCACATTGCCAATCTGG
CCGGCAGCCCCGCCATTAAGAAGGGCATCCTGCAGACAGTGAAGGTGGTGGACGAGCTCGTGAAAGTGAT
GGGCCGGCACAAGCCCGAGAACATCGTGATCGAAATGGCCAGAGAGAACCAGACCACCCAGAAGGGACAG
AAGAACAGCCGCGAGAGAATGAAGCGGATCGAAGAGGGCATCAAAGAGCTGGGCAGCCAGATCCTGAAAG
AACACCCCGTGGAAAACACCCAGCTGCAGAACGAGAAGCTGTACCTGTACTACCTGCAGAATGGGCGGGA
TATGTACGTGGACCAGGAACTGGACATCAACCGGCTGTCCGACTACGATGTGGACGCTATCGTGCCTCAG
AGCTTTCTGAAGGACGACTCCATCGATAACAAAGTGCTGACTCGGAGCGACAAGAACCGGGGCAAGAGCG
ACAACGTGCCCTCCGAAGAGGTCGTGAAGAAGATGAAGAACTACTGGCGCCAGCTGCTGAATGCCAAGCT
GATTACCCAGAGGAAGTTCGACAATCTGACCAAGGCCGAGAGAGGCGGCCTGAGCGAACTGGATAAGGCC
GGCTTCATCAAGAGACAGCTGGTGGAAACCCGGCAGATCACAAAGCACGTGGCACAGATCCTGGACTCCC
GGATGAACACTAAGTACGACGAGAACGACAAACTGATCCGGGAAGTGAAAGTGATCACCCTGAAGTCCAA
GCTGGTGTCCGATTTCCGGAAGGATTTCCAGTTTTACAAAGTGCGCGAGATCAACAACTACCACCACGCC
CACGACGCCTACCTGAACGCCGTCGTGGGAACCGCCCTGATCAAAAAGTACCCTAAGCTGGAAAGCGAGT
TCGTGTACGGCGACTACAAGGTGTACGACGTGCGGAAGATGATCGCCAAGAGCGAGCAGGAAATCGGCAA
GGCTACCGCCAAGTACTTCTTCTACAGCAACATCATGAACTTTTTCAAGACCGAGATTACCCTGGCCAAC
GGCGAGATCCGGAAGCGGCCTCTGATCGAGACAAACGGCGAAACAGGCGAGATCGTGTGGGATAAGGGCC
GGGACTTTGCCACCGTGCGGAAAGTGCTGTCTATGCCCCAAGTGAATATCGTGAAAAAGACCGAGGTGCA
GACAGGCGGCTTCAGCAAAGAGTCTATCCTGCCCAAGAGGAACAGCGACAAGCTGATCGCCAGAAAGAAG
GACTGGGACCCTAAGAAGTACGGCGGCTTCGACAGCCCCACCGTGGCCTATTCTGTGCTGGTGGTGGCCA
AAGTGGAAAAGGGCAAGTCCAAGAAACTGAAGAGTGTGAAAGAGCTGCTGGGGATCACCATCATGGAAAG
AAGCAGCTTCGAGAAGAATCCCATCGACTTTCTGGAAGCCAAGGGCTACAAAGAAGTGAAAAAGGACCTG
ATCATCAAGCTGCCTAAGTACTCCCTGTTCGAGCTGGAAAACGGCCGGAAGAGAATGCTGGCCTCTGCCG
GCGAACTGCAGAAGGGAAACGAACTGGCCCTGCCCTCCAAATATGTGAACTTCCTGTACCTGGCCAGCCA
CTATGAGAAGCTGAAGGGCTCCCCCGAGGATAATGAGCAGAAACAGCTGTTTGTGGAACAGCACAAACAC
TACCTGGACGAGATCATCGAGCAGATCAGCGAGTTCTCCAAGAGAGTGATCCTGGCCGACGCTAATCTGG
ACAAGGTGCTGAGCGCCTACAACAAGCACAGAGACAAGCCTATCAGAGAGCAGGCCGAGAATATCATCCA
CCTGTTTACCCTGACCAATCTGGGAGCCCCTGCCGCCTTCAAGTACTTTGACACCACCATCGACCGGAAG
AGGTACACCAGCACCAAAGAGGTGCTGGACGCCACCCTGATCCACCAGAGCATCACCGGCCTGTACGAGA
CACGGATCGACCTGTCTCAGCTGGGAGGCGACGCCTATCCCTATGACGTGCCCGATTATGCCAGCCTGGG
CAGCGGCTCCCCCAAGAAAAAACGCAAGGTGGAAGATCCTAAGAAAAAGCGGAAAGTGGACGGCATTGGT
AGTGGGAGCAACGGCAGCAGCGGATCCGTGAGCAAGGGCGAGGAGGATAACATGGCCATCATCAAGGAGT
TCATGCGCTTCAAGGTGCACATGGAGGGCTCCGTGAACGGCCACGAGTTCGAGATCGAGGGCGAGGGCGA
GGGCCGCCCCTACGAGGGCACCCAGACCGCCAAGCTGAAGGTGACCAAGGGTGGCCCCCTGCCCTTCGCC
TGGGACATCCTGTCCCCTCAGTTCATGTACGGCTCCAAGGCCTACGTGAAGCACCCCGCCGACATCCCCG
ACTACTTGAAGCTGTCCTTCCCCGAGGGCTTCAAGTGGGAGCGCGTGATGAACTTCGAGGACGGCGGCGT
GGTGACCGTGACCCAGGACTCCTCCCTGCAGGACGGCGAGTTCATCTACAAGGTGAAGCTGCGCGGCACC
AACTTCCCCTCCGACGGCCCCGTAATGCAGAAGAAGACCATGGGCTGGGAGGCCTCCTCCGAGCGGATGT
ACCCCGAGGACGGCGCCCTGAAGGGCGAGATCAAGCAGAGGCTGAAGCTGAAGGACGGCGGCCACTACGA
CGCTGAGGTCAAGACCACCTACAAGGCCAAGAAGCCCGTGCAGCTGCCCGGCGCCTACAACGTCAACATC
AAGTTGGACATCACCTCCCACAACGAGGACTACACCATCGTGGAACAGTACGAACGCGCCGAGGGCCGCC
ACTCCACCGGCGGCATGGACGAGCTGTACAAGGGCGGTGGCGGAGGGATGGATGCTAAGTCACTAACTGC
CTGGTCCCGGACACTGGTGACCTTCAAGGATGTATTTGTGGACTTCACCAGGGAGGAGTGGAAGCTGCTG
GACACTGCTCAGCAGATCGTGTACAGAAATGTGATGCTGGAGAACTATAAGAACCTGGTTTCCTTGGGTT
ATCAGCTTACTAAGCCAGATGTGATCCTCCGGTTGGAGAAGGGAGAAGAGCCCTAGTAAGGCCGCGACTC
TAGAGTCGACCTGCAGGCATGCAAGCTTGATATCAAGCTTATCGATAATCAACCTCTGGATTACAAAATT
TGTGAAAGATTGACTGGTATTCTTAACTATGTTGCTCCTTTTACGCTATGTGGATACGCTGCTTTAATGC
CTTTGTATCATGCTATTGCTTCCCGTATGGCTTTCATTTTCTCCTCCTTGTATAAATCCTGGTTGCTGTC
TCTTTATGAGGAGTTGTGGCCCGTTGTCAGGCAACGTGGCGTGGTGTGCACTGTGTTTGCTGACGCAACC
CCCACTGGTTGGGGCATTGCCACCACCTGTCAGCTCCTTTCCGGGACTTTCGCTTTCCCCCTCCCTATTG
CCACGGCGGAACTCATCGCCGCCTGCCTTGCCCGCTGCTGGACAGGGGCTCGGCTGTTGGGCACTGACAA
TTCCGTGGTGTTGTCGGGGAAATCATCGTCCTTTCCTTGGCTGCTCGCCTGTGTTGCCACCTGGATTCTG
CGCGGGACGTCCTTCTGCTACGTCCCTTCGGCCCTCAATCCAGCGGACCTTCCTTCCCGCGGCCTGCTGC
CGGCTCTGCGGCCTCTTCCGCGTCTTCGCCTTCGCCCTCAGACGAGTCGGATCTCCCTTTGGGCCGCCTC
CCCGCATCGATACCGTCGACCTCGAGGGAATTAATTCGAGCTCGGTACCTTTAAGACCAATGACTTACAA
GGCAGCTGTAGATCTTAGCCACTTTTTAAAAGAAAAGGGGGGACTGGAAGGGCTAATTCACTCCCAACGA
AGACAAGATCTGCTTTTTGCTTGTACTGGGTCTCTCTGGTTAGACCAGATCTGAGCCTGGGAGCTCTCTG
GCTAACTAGGGAACCCACTGCTTAAGCCTCAATAAAGCTTGCCTTGAGTGCTTCAAGTAGTGTGTGCCCG
TCTGTTGTGTGACTCTGGTAACTAGAGATCCCTCAGACCCTTTTAGTCAGTGTGGAAAATCTCTAGCAGC
ATCTAGAATTAATTCCGTGTATTCTATAGTGTCACCTAAATCGTATGTGTATGATACATAAGGTTATGTA
TTAATTGTAGCCGCGTTCTAACGACAATATGTACAAGCCTAATTGTGTAGCATCTGGCTTACTGAAGCAG
ACCCTATCATCTCTCTCGTAAACTGCCGTCAGAGTCGGTTTGGTTGGACGAACCTTCTGAGTTTCTGGTA
ACGCCGTCCCGCACCCGGAAATGGTCAGCGAACCAATCAGCAGGGTCATCGCTAGCCAGATCCTCTACGC
CGGACGCATCGTGGCCGGCATCACCGGCGCCACAGGTGCGGTTGCTGGCGCCTATATCGCCGACATCACC
GATGGGGAAGATCGGGCTCGCCACTTCGGGCTCATGAGCGCTTGTTTCGGCGTGGGTATGGTGGCAGGCC
CCGTGGCCGGGGGACTGTTGGGCGCCATCTCCTTGCATGCACCATTCCTTGCGGCGGCGGTGCTCAACGG
CCTCAACCTACTACTGGGCTGCTTCCTAATGCAGGAGTCGCATAAGGGAGAGCGTCGAATGGTGCACTCT
CAGTACAATCTGCTCTGATGCCGCATAGTTAAGCCAGCCCCGACACCCGCCAACACCCGCTGACGCGCCC
TGACGGGCTTGTCTGCTCCCGGCATCCGCTTACAGACAAGCTGTGACCGTCTCCGGGAGCTGCATGTGTC
AGAGGTTTTCACCGTCATCACCGAAACGCGCGAGACGAAAGGGCCTCGTGATACGCCTATTTTTATAGGT
TAATGTCATGATAATAATGGTTTCTTAGACGTCAGGTGGCACTTTTCGGGGAAATGTGCGCGGAACCCCT
ATTTGTTTATTTTTCTAAATACATTCAAATATGTATCCGCTCATGAGACAATAACCCTGATAAATGCTTC
AATAATATTGAAAAAGGAAGAGTATGAGTATTCAACATTTCCGTGTCGCCCTTATTCCCTTTTTTGCGGC
ATTTTGCCTTCCTGTTTTTGCTCACCCAGAAACGCTGGTGAAAGTAAAAGATGCTGAAGATCAGTTGGGT
GCACGAGTGGGTTACATCGAACTGGATCTCAACAGCGGTAAGATCCTTGAGAGTTTTCGCCCCGAAGAAC
GTTTTCCAATGATGAGCACTTTTAAAGTTCTGCTATGTGGCGCGGTATTATCCCGTATTGACGCCGGGCA
AGAGCAACTCGGTCGCCGCATACACTATTCTCAGAATGACTTGGTTGAGTACTCACCAGTCACAGAAAAG
CATCTTACGGATGGCATGACAGTAAGAGAATTATGCAGTGCTGCCATAACCATGAGTGATAACACTGCGG
CCAACTTACTTCTGACAACGATCGGAGGACCGAAGGAGCTAACCGCTTTTTTGCACAACATGGGGGATCA
TGTAACTCGCCTTGATCGTTGGGAACCGGAGCTGAATGAAGCCATACCAAACGACGAGCGTGACACCACG
ATGCCTGTAGCAATGGCAACAACGTTGCGCAAACTATTAACTGGCGAACTACTTACTCTAGCTTCCCGGC
AACAATTAATAGACTGGATGGAGGCGGATAAAGTTGCAGGACCACTTCTGCGCTCGGCCCTTCCGGCTGG
CTGGTTTATTGCTGATAAATCTGGAGCCGGTGAGCGTGGGTCTCGCGGTATCATTGCAGCACTGGGGCCA
GATGGTAAGCCCTCCCGTATCGTAGTTATCTACACGACGGGGAGTCAGGCAACTATGGATGAACGAAATA
GACAGATCGCTGAGATAGGTGCCTCACTGATTAAGCATTGGTAACTGTCAGACCAAGTTTACTCATATAT
ACTTTAGATTGATTTAAAACTTCATTTTTAATTTAAAAGGATCTAGGTGAAGATCCTTTTTGATAATCTC
ATGACCAAAATCCCTTAACGTGAGTTTTCGTTCCACTGAGCGTCAGACCCCGTAGAAAAGATCAAAGGAT
CTTCTTGAGATCCTTTTTTTCTGCGCGTAATCTGCTGCTTGCAAACAAAAAAACCACCGCTACCAGCGGT
GGTTTGTTTGCCGGATCAAGAGCTACCAACTCTTTTTCCGAAGGTAACTGGCTTCAGCAGAGCGCAGATA
CCAAATACTGTTCTTCTAGTGTAGCCGTAGTTAGGCCACCACTTCAAGAACTCTGTAGCACCGCCTACAT
ACCTCGCTCTGCTAATCCTGTTACCAGTGGCTGCTGCCAGTGGCGATAAGTCGTGTCTTACCGGGTTGGA
CTCAAGACGATAGTTACCGGATAAGGCGCAGCGGTCGGGCTGAACGGGGGGTTCGTGCACACAGCCCAGC
TTGGAGCGAACGACCTACACCGAACTGAGATACCTACAGCGTGAGCTATGAGAAAGCGCCACGCTTCCCG
AAGGGAGAAAGGCGGACAGGTATCCGGTAAGCGGCAGGGTCGGAACAGGAGAGCGCACGAGGGAGCTTCC
AGGGGGAAACGCCTGGTATCTTTATAGTCCTGTCGGGTTTCGCCACCTCTGACTTGAGCGTCGATTTTTG
TGATGCTCGTCAGGGGGGCGGAGCCTATGGAAAAACGCCAGCAACGCGGCCTTTTTACGGTTCCTGGCCT
TTTGCTGGCCTTTTGCTCACATGTTCTTTCCTGCGTTATCCCCTGATTCTGTGGATAACCGTATTACCGC
CTTTGAGTGAGCTGATACCGCTCGCCGCAGCCGAACGACCGAGCGCAGCGAGTCAGTGAGCGAGGAAGCG
GAAGAGCGCCCAATACGCAAACCGCCTCTCCCCGCGCGTTGGCCGATTCATTAATGCAGCTGTGGAATGT
GTGTCAGTTAGGGTGTGGAAAGTCCCCAGGCTCCCCAGCAGGCAGAAGTATGCAAAGCATGCATCTCAAT
TAGTCAGCAACCAGGTGTGGAAAGTCCCCAGGCTCCCCAGCAGGCAGAAGTATGCAAAGCATGCATCTCA
ATTAGTCAGCAACCATAGTCCCGCCCCTAACTCCGCCCATCCCGCCCCTAACTCCGCCCAGTTCCGCCCA
TTCTCCGCCCCATGGCTGACTAATTTTTTTTATTTATGCAGAGGCCGAGGCCGCCTCGGCCTCTGAGCTA
TTCCAGAAGTAGTGAGGAGGCTTTTTTGGAGGCCTAGGCTTTTGCAAAAAGCTTGGACACAAGACAGGCT
TGCGAGATATGTTTGAGAATACCACTTTATCCCGCGTCAGGGAGAGGCAGTGCGTAAAAAGACGCGGACT
CATGTGAAATACTGGTTTTTAGTGCGCCAGATCTCTATAATCTCGCGCAACCTATTTTCCCCTCGAACAC
TTTTTAAGCCGTAGATAAACAGGCTGGGACACTTCACATGAGCGAAAAATACATCGTCACCTGGGACATG
TTGCAGATCCATGCACGTAAACTCGCAAGCCGACTGATGCCTTCTGAACAATGGAAAGGCATTATTGCCG
TAAGCCGTGGCGGTCTGTACCGGGTGCGTTACTGGCGCGTGAACTGGGTATTCGTCATGTCGATACCGTT
TGTATTTCCAGCTACGATCACGACAACCAGCGCGAGCTTAAAGTGCTGAAACGCGCAGAAGGCGATGGCG
AAGGCTTCATCGTTATTGATGACCTGGTGGATACCGGTGGTACTGCGGTTGCGATTCGTGAAATGTATCC
AAAAGCGCACTTTGTCACCATCTTCGCAAAACCGGCTGGTCGTCCGCTGGTTGATGACTATGTTGTTGAT
ATCCCGCAAGATACCTGGATTGAACAGCCGTGGGATATGGGCGTCGTATTCGTCCCGCCAATCTCCGGTC
GCTAATCTTTTCAACGCCTGGCACTGCCGGGCGTTGTTCTTTTTAACTTCAGGCGGGTTACAATAGTTTC
CAGTAAGTATTCTGGAGGCTGCATCCATGACACAGGCAAACCTGAGCGAAACCCTGTTCAAACCCCGCTT
TAAACATCCTGAAACCTCGACGCTAGTCCGCCGCTTTAATCACGGCGCACAACCGCCTGTGCAGTCGGCC
CTTGATGGTAAAACCATCCCTCACTGGTATCGCATGATTAACCGTCTGATGTGGATCTGGCGCGGCATTG
ACCCACGCGAAATCCTCGACGTCCAGGCACGTATTGTGATGAGCGATGCCGAACGTACCGACGATGATTT
ATACGATACGGTGATTGGCTACCGTGGCGGCAACTGGATTTATGAGTGGGCCCCGGATCTTTGTGAAGGA
ACCTTACTTCTGTGGTGTGACATAATTGGACAAACTACCTACAGAGATTTAAAGCTCTAAGGTAAATATA
AAATTTTTAAGTGTATAATGTGTTAAACTACTGATTCTAATTGTTTGTGTATTTTAGATTCCAACCTATG
GAACTGATGAATGGGAGCAGTGGTGGAATGCCTTTAATGAGGAAAACCTGTTTTGCTCAGAAGAAATGCC
ATCTAGTGATGATGAGGCTACTGCTGACTCTCAACATTCTACTCCTCCAAAAAAGAAGAGAAAGGTAGAA
GACCCCAAGGACTTTCCTTCAGAATTGCTAAGTTTTTTGAGTCATGCTGTGTTTAGTAATAGAACTCTTG
CTTGCTTTGCTATTTACACCACAAAGGAAAAAGCTGCACTGCTATACAAGAAAATTATGGAAAAATATTC
TGTAACCTTTATAAGTAGGCATAACAGTTATAATCATAACATACTGTTTTTTCTTACTCCACACAGGCAT
AGAGTGTCTGCTATTAATAACTATGCTCAAAAATTGTGTACCTTTAGCTTTTTAATTTGTAAAGGGGTTA
ATAAGGAATATTTGATGTATAGTGCCTTGACTAGAGATCATAATCAGCCATACCACATTTGTAGAGGTTT
TACTTGCTTTAAAAAACCTCCCACACCTCCCCCTGAACCTGAAACATAAAATGAATGCAATTGTTGTTGT
TAACTTGTTTATTGCAGCTTATAATGGTTACAAATAAAGCAATAGCATCACAAATTTCACAAATAAAGCA
TTTTTTTCACTGCATTCTAGTTGTGGTTTGTCCAAACTCATCAATGTATCTTATCATGTCTGGATCAACT
GGATAACTCAAGCTAACCAAAATCATCCCAAACTTCCCACCCCATACCCTATTACCACTGCCAATTACCT
GTGGTTTCATTTACTCTAAACCTGTGATTCCTCTGAATTATTTTCATTTTAAAGAAATTGTATTTGTTAA
ATATGTACTACAAACTTAGTAGTTGGAAGGGCTAAT
Features (pLannotate 1.2.2; 35 found; start..end, strand, type, name):
    364..621     +  LTR            5' LTR (truncated): truncated 5' long terminal repeat (LTR) from HIV-1
    668..793     +  misc_feature   HIV-1 Ψ: packaging signal of human immunodeficiency virus type 1
    777..1115    +  CDS            HIV-1 gag (fragment): gag protein from human immunodeficiency virus 1; gag
   1290..1523    +  misc_feature   RRE: The Rev response element (RRE) of HIV-1 allows for Rev-dependent mRNA export from the nucleus to the cytoplasm.
   1900..2000    +  CDS            Rev (fragment): human immunodeficiency virus 1 (HIV-1) Rev protein; rev; enhances nuclear export of unspliced and incompletely spliced viral mRNAs
   2037..2154    +  misc_feature   cPPT/CTS: central polypurine tract and central termination sequence of HIV-1
   2191..2223    -  misc_feature   MCS (fragment): pBluescript multiple cloning site
   2307..2714    +  promoter       SFFV promoter: spleen focus-forming virus long terminal repeat (LTR) promoter
   2789..6892    +  CDS            Cas9: Cas9 (Csn1) endonuclease from the Streptococcus pyogenes Type II CRISPR/Cas system generates RNA-guided double strand breaks in DNA
   7028..7732    +  CDS            mCherry: mCherry is a basic (constitutively fluorescent) red fluorescent protein published in 2004, derived from Discosoma sp.. It is reported to be a very rapidly-maturing monomer with low acid sensitivity.
   7778..7963    +  CDS            KRAB: Krüppel-associated box (KRAB) transcriptional repression domain from the human zinc finger protein ZNF10 (Margolin et al., 1994)
   7978..8008    +  misc_feature   MCS (fragment): pUC18/19 multiple cloning site
   8009..8027    +  misc_feature   MCS (fragment): pBluescript multiple cloning site
   8027..8615    +  misc_feature   WPRE: woodchuck hepatitis virus posttranscriptional regulatory element
   8616..8638    +  misc_feature   MCS (fragment): pBluescript multiple cloning site
   8655..8723    +  CDS            nef (fragment): NEF_HV1Z2 - Experimental evidence at protein level: Swiss-Prot protein existence level 1. Extracellular Nef protein targets CD4(+) T-lymphocytes for apoptosis by interacting with CXCR4 surface receptors. From Human immunodeficiency virus type 1 group M subtype D (isolate Z2/CDC-Z34) (HIV-1).
   8725..8958    +  LTR            3' LTR (ΔU3): self-inactivating 3' long terminal repeat (LTR) from HIV-1
   8983..9001    -  promoter       SP6 promoter: promoter for bacteriophage SP6 RNA polymerase
   9229..9508    +  CDS            TcR (fragment): tetracycline efflux protein; tet; confers resistance to tetracycline
   9509..9557    -  misc_feature   bom (fragment): basis of mobility region from pBR322
   9659..9694    -  CDS            rop (fragment): Rop protein, which maintains plasmids at low copy number; rop
   9789..9893    +  promoter       AmpR promoter: bla
   9894..10754   +  CDS            AmpR: β-lactamase; bla; confers resistance to ampicillin, carbenicillin, and related antibiotics
  10925..11513   +  rep_origin     ori: high-copy-number ColE1/pMB1/pBR322/pUC origin of replication
  11696..11752   +  CDS            lacI (fragment): lac repressor; lacI; The lac repressor binds to the lac operator to inhibit transcription in E. coli. This inhibition can be relieved by adding lactose or isopropyl-β-D-thiogalactopyranoside (IPTG).
  11759..12088   +  promoter       SV40 promoter: SV40 enhancer and early promoter
  12288..12407   +  CDS            gpt (fragment): XGPT_ECOLI - Also known as gpp, gxu. Experimental evidence at protein level: Swiss-Prot protein existence level 1. Purine salvage pathway enzyme that catalyzes the transfer of the ribosyl-5-phosphate group from 5-phospho-alpha-D-ribose 1- diphosphate (PRPP) to the N9 position of the 6-oxopurines guanine and xanthine to form the corresponding ribonucleotides GMP (guanosine 5'- monophosphate) and XMP (xanthosine 5'-monophosphate), with the release of PPi. To a lesser extent, also acts on hypoxanthine (PubMed:9100006, PubMed:3886014). Does not ribophosphorylate adenine (PubMed:3886014). From Esch
  12407..12742   +  CDS            gpt (fragment): XGPT_ECOLI - Also known as gpp, gxu. Experimental evidence at protein level: Swiss-Prot protein existence level 1. Purine salvage pathway enzyme that catalyzes the transfer of the ribosyl-5-phosphate group from 5-phospho-alpha-D-ribose 1- diphosphate (PRPP) to the N9 position of the 6-oxopurines guanine and xanthine to form the corresponding ribonucleotides GMP (guanosine 5'- monophosphate) and XMP (xanthosine 5'-monophosphate), with the release of PPi. To a lesser extent, also acts on hypoxanthine (PubMed:9100006, PubMed:3886014). Does not ribophosphorylate adenine (PubMed:3886014). From Esch
  12837..13142   +  CDS            frsA (fragment): FRSA_ECOLI - Also known as yafA. Experimental evidence at protein level: Swiss-Prot protein existence level 1. Catalyzes the hydrolysis of esters (PubMed:15808744). Displays esterase activity toward pNP-butyrate (PubMed:15808744). May stimulate mixed-acid fermentation by acting as a fermentation/respiration switch that down-regulates respiration and up- regulates fermentation rates (PubMed:15169777). From Escherichia coli (strain K12).
  13146..13220   +  CDS            small t antigen (fragment): SV40 (simian virus 40) small t antigen
  13222..13287   +  intron         small t intron: SV40 (simian virus 40) small t antigen intron
  13417..13437   +  CDS            SV40 NLS: nuclear localization signal of SV40 (simian virus 40) large T antigen
  13756..13839   +  CDS            large T antigen (fragment): large T antigen from SV40 (simian virus 40)
  13862..13996   +  polyA_signal   SV40 poly(A) signal: SV40 polyadenylation signal
  14163..316     +  CDS            nef (fragment) (across the origin): NEF_HV1BR - Experimental evidence at protein level: Swiss-Prot protein existence level 1. Extracellular Nef protein targets CD4(+) T-lymphocytes for apoptosis by interacting with CXCR4 surface receptors (PubMed:14990729). From Human immunodeficiency virus type 1 group M subtype B (isolate BRU/LAI) (HIV-1).
