[The description below was written by a language model from this plasmid's Addgene catalogue record and pLannotate feature annotations shown in this document.]
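Description:
pZR071_SFFV-dCas9-mCherry-KRAB is a 14.2 kb HIV-1-based lentiviral transfer plasmid on the pHR backbone, built to deliver a CRISPR interference (CRISPRi) effector into mammalian cells. It was derived from pHR-SFFV-dCas9-BFP-KRAB by swapping the TagBFP reporter for mCherry. In bacteria it is maintained through a high-copy ColE1/pUC-type origin and selected with ampicillin via the bla gene. The remaining backbone carries pBR322-derived remnants and an SV40 promoter–gpt–SV40 small t intron/poly(A) cassette; gpt is annotated only as fragments, so it appears to be a leftover of the parental vector rather than a working marker.

The region packaged into virus runs from a truncated 5' LTR through the Ψ packaging signal (extending into a gag fragment), the Rev response element for Rev-dependent nuclear export of the genomic RNA, and the cPPT/CTS, to a ΔU3 self-inactivating 3' LTR that disables LTR-driven transcription after integration. Between these elements, the spleen focus-forming virus (SFFV) LTR promoter drives a single fusion open reading frame: nuclease-dead Streptococcus pyogenes Cas9, followed by mCherry and then the KRAB repression domain of human ZNF10. A WPRE downstream of the fusion enhances transcript stability and expression.

When paired with a separately supplied guide RNA (none is encoded here), dCas9 binds target promoters without cutting and KRAB recruits repressive chromatin machinery to silence transcription. No mammalian drug-selection marker sits within the LTRs, so the red fluorescence of mCherry serves to identify or sort transduced cells. The associated work used CRISPR activation and interference screens in primary human T cells.
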