Addgene plasmid #180264: pZR071_SFFV-dCas9-mCherry-KRAB
Purpose: Lentiviral expression vector for dCas9-KRAB in mammalian cells
Depositing lab: Alexander Marson. Depositing organization: J. David Gladstone Institutes. Publication: CRISPR activation and interference screens decode stimulation responses in primary human T cells. Schmidt R, Steinhart Z, Layeghi M, Freimer JW, Bueno R, Nguyen VQ, Blaeschke F, Ye CJ, Marson A. Science. 2022 Feb 4;375(6580):eabj4008. doi: 10.1126/science.abj4008. Epub 2022 Feb 4. PubMed 35113687.
Backbone
  Vector backbone: pHR
  Total vector size (bp): 14176
  Modifications to backbone: TagBFP was switched for mCherry in pHR-SFFV-dCas9-BFP-KRAB
  Vector type: Mammalian Expression, Lentiviral, CRISPR
Growth in bacteria
  Bacterial resistance: Ampicillin, 100 μg/mL
  Growth temperature: 37°C
  Growth strain: NEB Stable
  Copy number: High Copy
Gene/Insert
  Gene/Insert name: dCas9
  Species: S. Pyogenes
  Insert size (bp): 4104
  Mutation: Nuclease dead Cas9
  Promoter: SFFV
  Tag / fusion protein: mCherry (C terminal on insert); KRAB (C terminal on insert)
  Cloning method: Gibson Cloning
  Sequencing primers: 5′ ccaatcagcctgcttctcgc
Resource information
  A portion of this plasmid was derived from a plasmid made by: pHR-SFFV-dCas9-BFP-KRAB was a gift from Stanley Qi & Jonathan Weissman (Addgene plasmid # 46911)
Terms and licenses: Academic/Nonprofit Terms; Industry Terms: Not Available to Industry
How to cite: pZR071_SFFV-dCas9-mCherry-KRAB was a gift from Alexander Marson (Addgene plasmid # 180264 ; http://n2t.net/addgene:180264 ; RRID:Addgene_180264)
